>Addgene plasmid #148805 | pT7-MS2-HA-HsHelz_AG | addgene full sequence | sequence record 357794 | Addgene NGS Result
TAGTTATTAATAGTAATCAATTACGGGGTCATTAGTTCATAGCCCATATATGGAGTTCCGCGTTACATAA
CTTACGGTAAATGGCCCGCCTGGCTGACCGCCCAACGACCCCCGCCCATTGACGTCAATAATGACGTATG
TTCCCATAGTAACGCCAATAGGGACTTTCCATTGACGTCAATGGGTGGAGTATTTACGGTAAACTGCCCA
CTTGGCAGTACATCAAGTGTATCATATGCCAAGTACGCCCCCTATTGACGTCAATGACGGTAAATGGCCC
GCCTGGCATTATGCCCAGTACATGACCTTATGGGACTTTCCTACTTGGCAGTACATCTACGTATTAGTCA
TCGCTATTACCATGGTGATGCGGTTTTGGCAGTACATCAATGGGCGTGGATAGCGGTTTGACTCACGGGG
ATTTCCAAGTCTCCACCCCATTGACGTCAATGGGAGTTTGTTTTGGCACCAAAATCAACGGGACTTTCCA
AAATGTCGTAACAACTCCGCCCCATTGACGCAAATGGGCGGTAGGCGTGTACGGTGGGAGGTCTATATAA
GCAGAGCTCTCTGGCTAACTAGAGAACCCACTGCTTACTGGCTTATCGAAATTAATACGACTCACTATAG
GGAGACCCAAGCTCTAGCGCTACCGGTCGCCACCATGGCTTCTAACTTTACTCAGTTCGTTCTCGTCGAC
AATGGCGGAACTGGCGACGTGACTGTCGCCCCAAGCAACTTCGCTAACGGGGTCGCTGAATGGATCAGCT
CTAACTCGCGATCACAGGCTTACAAAGTAACCTGTAGCGTTCGTCAGAGCTCTGCGCAGAATCGCAAATA
CACCATCAAAGTCGAGGTGCCTAAAGTGGCAACCCAGACTGTTGGTGGTGAAGAGCTTCCTGTAGCCGGA
TGGAGATCTTACTTAAATATGGAACTAACCATTCCAATTTTCGCCACGAATTCCGACTGCGAGCTTATTG
TTAAGGCAATGCAAGGTCTCCTAAAAGATGGAAACCCGATTCCCTCGGCCATCGCGGCCAACTCCGGCAT
CTACGGAGGTGGAGGTGGATCTGGTGGATCTCCTCCACATATGGCTTACCCATACGATGTTCCAGATTAC
GCTCCTCCATCTCGAGCTCAAGCTTCGAATTCTGCAGTCGACGGTACCGCGGATATGGAAGACAGAAGAG
CTGAAAAGTCATGTGAACAAGCATGTGAATCACTTAAGAGGCAGGACTATGAAATGGCCCTCAAGCACTG
CACAGAGGCCCTTCTTTCTCTTGGCCAGTACTCCATGGCAGACTTCACAGGGCCTTGTCCATTGGAAATA
GAACGCATCAAAATCGAGAGTCTTCTCTACAGAATTGCCTCATTTTTGCAACTGAAAAATTATGTGCAAG
CTGATGAAGATTGTAGACATGTGCTGGGAGAAGGACTGGCCAAGGGAGAAGATGCCTTTCGGGCAGTGCT
TTGCTGCATGCAGCTGAAAGGGAAGCTCCAACCTGTATCCACCATTCTTGCCAAGTCACTCACAGGAGAG
TCCCTGAATGGGATGGTAACAAAGGATTTGACAAGACTAAAAACACTTCTCTCAGAAACAGAGACAGCAA
CTAGTAACGCCCTCTCTGGATATCACGTGGAAGACTTAGATGAGGGGTCTTGTAATGGTTGGCATTTCCG
CCCACCACCTAGGGGAATCACAAGCAGCGAGGAATATACTTTGTGTAAAAGATTTTTAGAACAAGGAATC
TGTAGGTATGGTGCCCAGTGTACTTCAGCACATTCCCAGGAAGAACTAGCAGAATGGCAGAAAAGATATG
CTTCACGGCTGATAAAATTGAAACAGCAAAATGAGAATAAACAGCTCTCAGGCAGTTACATGGAAACCTT
GATAGAAAAGTGGATGAATTCATTGTCTCCTGAGAAAGTGCTTAGTGAATGTATAGAAGGAGTAAAGGTA
GAGCACAATCCTGACCTGTCAGTTACTGTCAGCACCAAAAAATCCCACCAGACATGGACCTTTGCTCTCA
CTTGTAAGCCTGCAAGAATGCTGTATCGTGTAGCATTGCTTTATGATGCTCATCGTCCTCATTTTAGTAT
CATTGCAATATCTGCCGGAGATAGTACTACCCAGGTATCACAAGAAGTCCCAGAAAACTGTCAAGAATGG
ATAGGAGGAAAGATGGCCCAAAATGGATTAGATCATTACGTGTATAAAGTCGGGATAGCATTTAACACAG
AAATATTTGGAACTTTTCGCCAAACCATAGTTTTCGACTTTGGATTGGAACCAGTACTCATGCAAAGAGT
AATGATTGATGCAGCTTCTACAGAAGATCTCGAATACCTGATGCATGCAAAACAGCAGCTAGTAACCACA
GCTAAACGTTGGGATTCTTCCTCTAAGACTATTATAGATTTTGAACCTAATGAAACTACTGATTTGGAGA
AGAGCCTTCTTATCAGATACCAAATTCCCCTCTCTGCTGACCAGCTATTTACTCAGTCCGTTTTAGACAA
ATCATTGACCAAGAGCAACTATCAGTCACGGTTACATGACCTTCTTTATATTGAGGAGATAGCCCAGTAT
AAAGAAATCAGCAAGTTCAACCTTAAAGTGCAATTGCAGATTCTGGCAAGCTTCATGCTCACTGGTGTTT
CTGGAGGTGCAAAGTATGCTCAGAATGGACAACTTTTTGGTCGCTTTAAGCTTACTGAAACACTTTCTGA
AGATACTTTGGCTGGACGACTGGTGATGACCAAAGTCAATGCTGTTTATTTATTACCAGTCCCTAAACAG
AAGTTAGTACAGACCCAGGGAACCAAAGAGAAGGTTTATGAAGCTACTATTGAAGAAAAAACAAAGGAAT
ATATATTTTTAAGGCTATCTAGGGAATGCTGTGAAGAACTTAATCTTCGGCCTGACTGTGACACACAGGT
TGAACTTCAGTTTCAATTAAATCGATTACCCCTCTGTGAAATGCACTATGCACTAGACAGGATCAAGGAC
AATGGGGTTTTGTTTCCAGACATCAGTATGACTCCCACCATACCATGGAGTCCTAACAGACAATGGGATG
AACAGTTGGATCCTCGACTAAATGCAAAACAGAAAGAGGCTGTTCTGGCCATTACCACTCCACTTGCAAT
CCAGCTGCCGCCTGTGCTTATCATCGGACCCTATGGGACAGGCAAAACGTTCACTCTAGCTCAGGCTGTC
AAACATATTCTGCAGCAACAGGAGACTAGGATTCTCATTTGCACCCATTCTAATAGTGCTGCTGATCTCT
ACATAAAGGATTATTTACATCCATATGTAGAAGCAGGCAATCCCCAGGCAAGACCTCTCAGGGTATATTT
CAGAAATCGCTGGGTAAAGACTGTCCACCCAGTTGTGCATCAGTACTGTTTGATCTCAAGCGCACATTCC
ACCTTTCAGATGCCCCAGAAAGAAGATATTCTTAAACATCGAGTGGTGGTTGTTACCTTGAATACTTCCC
AGTACCTCTGTCAGTTGGACCTTGAACCTGGGTTTTTTACACACATTCTATTAGATGAAGCTGCCCAGGC
CATGGAGTGTGAAACCATTATGCCTCTAGCATTAGCAACTCAAAACACTCGGATTGTCTTGGCTGGTGAT
CACATGCAGCTCAGTCCTTTTGTTTACAGCGAGTTTGCCAGGGAGAGAAACCTTCACGTTTCATTACTTG
ACCGACTCTATGAGCATTACCCTGCTGAGTTCCCATGTAGGATTCTCCTGTGTGAGAACTACCGCTCCCA
TGAAGCTATCATCAATTATACCTCTGAGCTTTTCTATGAGGGCAAACTGATGGCCAGTGGGAAGCAGCCA
GCACACAAAGATTTCTACCCACTAACTTTCTTTACAGCACGAGGAGAAGATGTACAAGAAAAAAATAGCA
CAGCTTTTTATAATAATGCAGAGGTGTTTGAAGTGGTGGAACGTGTAGAAGAGTTAAGAAGGAAGTGGCC
AGTAGCGTGGGGGAAGTTAGATGATGGCAGTATTGGTGTGGTGACTCCATATGCTGATCAAGTGTTTAGA
ATACGTGCTGAACTTCGAAAAAAGAGATTATCTGATGTTAATGTAGAAAGGGTGCTAAATGTTCAAGGAA
AGCAATTCAGAGTTTTGTTTCTTAGCACAGTACGTACAAGACATACTTGTAAACATAAACAGACACCAAT
TAAAAAGAAAGAGCAACTTCTGGAAGATTCCACAGAGGACTTAGATTATGGTTTTTTATCTAACTACAAG
CTTCTCAATACTGCCATCACAAGAGCACAATCCCTGGTTGCTGTGGTGGGTGATCCCATTGCTCTGTGCT
CTATTGGAAGATGCAGGAAATTTTGGGAACGGTTTATTGCCCTGTGTCATGAAAACAGTAGCCTACATGG
AATCACTTTTGAACAGATCAAAGCCCAGTTAGAGGCTTTAGAACTAAAGAAGACATATGTGTTGAATCCG
CTGGCACCTGAATTTATCCCCCGGGCTCTAAGACTGCAGCATTCAGGAAGTACCAACAAACAGCAGCAAT
CACCACCCAAGGGGAAAAGTCTTCATCATACCCAGAATGATCACTTCCAGAATGATGGAATTGTTCAGCC
CAATCCTTCTGTACTTATTGGCAATCCTATTAGAGCATATACTCCTCCACCCCCTCTTGGACCTCACCCA
AATTTGGGAAAATCTCCAAGCCCTGTTCAAAGAATAGATCCTCACACTGGGACAAGTATTCTTTATGTAC
CTGCTGTCTATGGAGGGAATGTAGTTATGTCGGTGCCTTTACCTGTACCATGGACAGGATACCAGGGTAG
GTTTGCAGTTGATCCTCGAATTATTACACATCAGGCAGCAATGGCCTATAACATGAACCTATTACAGACA
CATGGACGAGGATCTCCTATTCCTTATGGCCTTGGACATCACCCACCTGTCACCATAGGCCAGCCACAAA
ATCAGCATCAGGAGAAGGATCAACATGAGCAAAATCGAAATGGTAAAAGTGATACAAATAATTCCGGACC
TGAAATTAATAAGATTCGAACACCAGAGAAAAAGCCAACAGAACCAAAACAGGTTGATTTGGAATCAAAT
CCACAGAACAGAAGTCCTGAATCACGTCCTAGTGTTGTTTATCCCAGTACCAAATTTCCTCGCAAAGATA
ATCTCAACCCAAGACACATAAATCTTCCCCTTCCTGCTCCCCACGCACAGTATGCAATCCCTAATCGCCA
CTTTCATCCCCTTCCCCAGCTACCAAGACCACCCTTTCCAATTCCACAGCAGCACACCTTGTTAAATCAG
CAGCAGAATAATTTGCCTGAACAACCAAATCAGATACCACCTCAGCCAAATCAGGTAGTCCAGCAGCAAA
GTCAGTTGAATCAGCAGCCTCAGCAGCCACCTCCTCAGCTTTCTCCTGCATATCAGGCGGGACCCAACAA
TGCTTTTTTTAATAGTGCAGTTGCTCATCGGCCACAGTCTCCTCCTGCAGAAGCTGTAATTCCGGAGCAG
CAGCCCCCTCCCATGCTGCAAGAAGGCCACAGTCCTCTGAGAGCCATTGCACAACCCGGCCCCATTCTTC
CTTCACATCTGAATAGCTTCATTGATGAGAACCCCTCGGGATTACCTATAGGGGAGGCTTTAGATCGTAT
ACATGGGAGTGTCGCTCTGGAAACATTAAGGCAGCAGCAGGCACGGTTCCAGCAGTGGAGCGAGCATCAT
GCCTTTCTCAGTCAGGGCAGCGTTCCATACCCACACCATCACCATCCTCACCTCCAGCATCTTCCTCAGC
CGCCCCTGGGATTACATCAGCCGCCAGTGAGGGCAGACTGGAAGCTCACCAGCAGTGCCGAAGATGAAGT
GGAGACCACATACTCAAGGTTTCAAGACTTAATCAGAGAACTGTCTCATCGTGATCAAAGTGAAACACGG
GAACTAGCTGAAATGCCACCACCTCAATCAAGACTTTTGCAATATAGACAAGTACAGAGTAGAAGCCCAC
CAGCAGTCCCATCTCCCCCATCCAGTACAGACCACAGTAGCCACTTTTCTAACTTTAATGATAACAGCAG
AGACATTGAAGTAGCCAGCAACCCAGCATTTCCACAGCGCCTCCCACCCCAGATATTCAACTCACCTTTC
TCGTTGCCATCTGAACACCTTGCCCCTCCTCCCTTGAAATACCTGGCACCTGATGGAGCATGGACTTTTG
CTAACTTGCAACAGAATCACCTAATGGGGCCAGGTTTTCCCTATGGCCTACCTCCATTGCCTCACAGGCC
ACCGCAGAACCCTTTTGTACAAATACAGAATCATCAACATGCTATTGGTCAAGAGCCATTTCACCCATTG
TCATCTCGAACAGTATCTTCTTCTTCGCTCCCTAGCTTAGAAGAGTATGAGCCCAGAGGACCTGGTCGGC
CCTTGTACCAAAGAAGAATCTCATCTAGCTCAGTTCAACCTTGTTCTGAAGAAGTAAGCACTCCTCAAGA
CAGTCTGGCTCAGTGTAAAGAGCTTCAGGACCACAGTAACCAATCTTCTTTCAACTTTTCATCCCCGGAG
TCCTGGGTAAACACCACCTCATCTACTCCTTATCAGAACATTCCGTGCAATGGATCCAGCAGGACAGCTC
AGCCCAGAGAGTTGATAGCGCCACCCAAGACTGTCAAACCCCCTGAGGATCAACTGAAGTCGGAGAACCT
CGAGGTGTCCAGTTCCTTCAACTACAGTGTGCTGCAGCATCTTGGCCAGTTTCCACCCCTTATGCCTAAC
AAGCAGATCGCGGAGTCGGCCAATAGCAGTAGCCCCCAGAGCTCTGCGGGGGGCAAGCCCGCCATGTCCT
ATGCCAGCGCTCTGCGGGCCCCTCCAAAGCCCAGGCCCCCTCCTGAGCAGGCCAAGAAGAGTAGCGACCC
TCTGTCTCTCTTCCAGGAACTGAGCCTAGGGAGCTCATCTGGCAGCAATGGCTTTTACTCATATTTTAAA
TAATCTAGATAACTGATCATAATCAGCCATACCACATTTGTAGAGGTTTTACTTGCTTTAAAAAACCTCC
CACACCTCCCCCTGAACCTGAAACATAAAATGAATGCAATTGTTGTTGTTAACTTGTTTATTGCAGCTTA
TAATGGTTACAAATAAAGCAATAGCATCACAAATTTCACAAATAAAGCATTTTTTTCACTGCATTCTAGT
TGTGGTTTGTCCAAACTCATCAATGTATCTTAACGCGTAAATTGTAAGCGTTAATATTTTGTTAAAATTC
GCGTTAAATTTTTGTTAAATCAGCTCATTTTTTAACCAATAGGCCGAAATCGGCAAAATCCCTTATAAAT
CAAAAGAATAGACCGAGATAGGGT
[37 nt withheld, positions 7375-7411]
AAAGAACGTGGACTCCAACGTCAAAGG
[49 nt withheld, positions 7439-7487]
T
[91 nt withheld, positions 7489-7579]
G
[124 nt withheld, positions 7581-7704]
CAGGTGGCACTTTTCGGGGAAATGTGCGCGGAACCCCTATTTGTTTATTTTTCTAAATACATTCAAATAT
GTATCCGCTCATGAGACAATAACCCTGATAAATGCTTCAATAATATTGAAAAAGGAAGAGTCCTGAGGCG
GAAAGAACCAGCTGTGGAATGTGTGTCAGTTAGGGTGTGGAAAGTCCCCAGGCTCCCCAGCAGGCAGAAG
TATGCAAAGCATGCATCTCAATTAGTCAGCAACCAGGTGTGGAAAGTCCCCAGGCTCCCCAGCAGGCAGA
AGTATGCAAAGCATGCATCTCAATTAGTCAGCAACCATAGTCCCGCCCCTAACTCCGCCCATCCCGCCCC
TAACTCCGCCCAGTTCCGCCCATTCTCCGCCCCATGGCTGACTAATTTTTTTTATTTATGCAGAGGCCGA
GGCCGCCTCGGCCTCTGAGCTATTCCAGAAGTAGTGAGGAGGCTTTTTTGGAGGCCTAGGCTTTTGCAAA
GATCGATCAAGAGACAGGATGAGGATCGTTTCGCATGATTGAACAAGATGGATTGCACGCAGGTTCTCCG
GCCGCTTGGGTGGAGAGGCTATTCGGCTATGACTGGGCACAACAGACAATCGGCTGCTCTGATGCCGCCG
TGTTCCGGCTGTCAGCGCAGGGGCGCCCGGTTCTTTTTGTCAAGACCGACCTGTCCGGTGCCCTGAATGA
ACTGCAAGACGAGGCAGCGCGGCTATCGTGGCTGGCCACGACGGGCGTTCCTTGCGCAGCTGTGCTCGAC
GTTGTCACTGAAGCGGGAAGGGACTGGCTGCTATTGGGCGAAGTGCCGGGGCAGGATCTCCTGTCATCTC
ACCTTGCTCCTGCCGAGAAAGTATCCATCATGGCTGATGCAATGCGGCGGCTGCATACGCTTGATCCGGC
TACCTGCCCATTCGACCACCAAGCGAAACATCGCATCGAGCGAGCACGTACTCGGATGGAAGCCGGTCTT
GTCGATCAGGATGATCTGGACGAAGAGCATCAGGGGCTCGCGCCAGCCGAACTGTTCGCCAGGCTCAAGG
CGAGCATGCCCGACGGCGAGGATCTCGTCGTGACCCATGGCGATGCCTGCTTGCCGAATATCATGGTGGA
AAATGGCCGCTTTTCTGGATTCATCGACTGTGGCCGGCTGGGTGTGGCGGACCGCTATCAGGACATAGCG
TTGGCTACCCGTGATATTGCTGAAGAGCTTGGCGGCGAATGGGCTGACCGCTTCCTCGTGCTTTACGGTA
TCGCCGCTCCCGATTCGCAGCGCATCGCCTTCTATCGCCTTCTTGACGAGTTCTTCTGAGCGGGACTCTG
GGGTTCGAAATGACCGACCAAGCGACGCCCAACCTGCCATCACGAGATTTCGATTCCACCGCCGCCTTCT
ATGAAAGGTTGGGCTTCGGAATCGTTTTCCGGGACACCGGCTGGATGATCCTCCAGCGCGGGGATCTCAT
GCTGGAGTTCTTCGCCCACCCTAGGGGGAGGCTAACTGAAACACGGAAGGAGACAATACCGGAAGGAACC
CGCGCTATGACGGCAATAAAAAGACAGAATAAAACGCACGGTGTTGGGTCGTTTGTTCATAAACGCGGGG
TTCGGTCCCAGGGCTGGCACTCTGTCGATACCCCACCGAGACCCCATTGGGGCCAATACGCCCGCGTTTC
TTCCTTTTCCCCACCCCACCCCCCAAGTTCGGGTGAAGGCCCAGGGCTCGCAGCCAACGTCGGGGCGGCA
GGCCCTGCCATAGCCTCAGGTTACTCATATATACTTTAGATTGATTTAAAACTTCATTTTTAATTTAAAA
GGATCTAGGTGAAGATCCTTTTTGATAATCTCATGACCAAAATCCCTTAACGTGAGTTTTCGTTCCACTG
AGCGTCAGACCCCGTAGAAAAGATCAAAGGATCTTCTTGAGATCCTTTTTTTCTGCGCGTAATCTGCTGC
TTGCAAACAAAAAAACCACCGCTACCAGCGGTGGTTTGTTTGCCGGATCAAGAGCTACCAACTCTTTTTC
CGAAGGTAACTGGCTTCAGCAGAGCGCAGATACCAAATACTGTTCTTCTAGTGTAGCCGTAGTTAGGCCA
CCACTTCAAGAACTCTGTAGCACCGCCTACATACCTCGCTCTGCTAATCCTGTTACCAGTGGCTGCTGCC
AGTGGCGATAAGTCGTGTCTTACCGGGTTGGACTCAAGACGATAGTTACCGGATAAGGCGCAGCGGTCGG
GCTGAACGGGGGGTTCGTGCACACAGCCCAGCTTGGAGCGAACGACCTACACCGAACTGAGATACCTACA
GCGTGAGCTATGAGAAAGCGCCACGCTTCCCGAAGGGAGAAAGGCGGACAGGTATCCGGTAAGCGGCAGG
GTCGGAACAGGAGAGCGCACGAGGGAGCTTCCAGGGGGAAACGCCTGGTATCTTTATAGTCCTGTCGGGT
TTCGCCACCTCTGACTTGAGCGTCGATTTTTGTGATGCTCGTCAGGGGGGCGGAGCCTATGGAAAAACGC
CAGCAACGCGGCCTTTTTACGGTTCCTGGCCTTTTGCTGGCCTTTTGCTCACATGTTCTTTCCTGCGTTA
TCCCCTGATTCTGTGGATAACCGTATTACCGCCATGCAT
Features (pLannotate 1.2.2; 18 found; start..end, strand, type, name):
     61..364     +  enhancer       CMV enhancer: human cytomegalovirus immediate early enhancer
    365..568     +  promoter       CMV promoter: human cytomegalovirus (CMV) immediate early promoter
    564..597     +  LTR            5' LTR (truncated) (fragment): truncated 5' long terminal repeat (LTR) from HIV-1
    613..631     +  promoter       T7 promoter: promoter for bacteriophage T7 RNA polymerase
    668..1054    +  CDS            MS2: bacteriophage MS2 coat protein binds to a specific stem-loop structure in the viral RNA (Peabody, 1993)
   1097..1123    +  CDS            3xHA (fragment): three tandem HA epitope tags
   1129..1172    +  misc_feature   MCS (fragment): multiple cloning site
   1175..7000    +  CDS            HELZ: HELZ_HUMAN - Also known as DRHC, KIAA0054. Experimental evidence at protein level: Swiss-Prot protein existence level 1. May act as a helicase that plays a role in RNA metabolism in multiple tissues and organs within the developing embryo. From Homo sapiens (Human).
   7014..7098    +  CDS            large T antigen (fragment): large T antigen from SV40 (simian virus 40)
   7121..7242    +  polyA_signal   SV40 poly(A) signal: SV40 polyadenylation signal
   7276..7704    -  rep_origin     f1 ori (sequence partly withheld): f1 bacteriophage origin of replication; arrow indicates direction of (+) strand synthesis
   7731..7835    +  promoter       AmpR promoter: bla
   7837..8194    +  promoter       SV40 promoter: SV40 enhancer and early promoter
   8229..9023    +  CDS            NeoR/KanR: aminoglycoside phosphotransferase from Tn5; aph(3')-II (or nptII); confers resistance to neomycin, kanamycin, and G418 (Geneticin®)
   9044..9196    +  CDS            ble (fragment): BLE_KLEPN - Experimental evidence at protein level: Swiss-Prot protein existence level 1. Binding protein with a strong affinity to the bleomycin family of antibiotics. Binds to CL990; an antimitotic-antibiotic compound. From Klebsiella pneumoniae.
   9255..9302    +  polyA_signal   HSV TK poly(A) signal: herpes simplex virus thymidine kinase polyadenylation signal (Cole and Stacy, 1985)
   9393..9409    -  polyA_signal   bGH poly(A) signal (fragment): bovine growth hormone polyadenylation signal
   9631..10219   +  rep_origin     ori: high-copy-number ColE1/pMB1/pBR322/pUC origin of replication
