[The description below was written by a language model from this plasmid's Addgene catalogue record and pLannotate feature annotations shown in this document.]
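Description:
pT7-MS2-HA-HsHelz_AG is a 10.3 kb mammalian expression plasmid encoding full-length human HELZ, a putative RNA helicase, fused at its N-terminus to the bacteriophage MS2 coat protein and an HA epitope tag. The record lists the backbone as unknown. Even so, the feature layout (a high-copy ColE1/pUC origin, an f1 origin, and a NeoR/KanR cassette driven by tandem bacterial bla and SV40 early promoters and terminated by the HSV TK polyadenylation signal) is typical of dual-selection CMV expression vectors. The plasmid is selected with kanamycin in bacteria, and the same aminoglycoside phosphotransferase gene can confer G418 resistance in mammalian cells.

Expression is driven by the CMV immediate early enhancer and promoter. A T7 promoter lies just downstream and could support in vitro transcription of the same reading frame. The coding unit runs MS2 coat protein, a single-HA-sized match to the 3xHA annotation, residual multiple cloning site sequence, then the roughly 5.8 kb HELZ open reading frame, which the depositor states follows the reference human transcript and protein sequence. It ends with an SV40 polyadenylation signal. The short hits to HIV-1 LTR, SV40 large T antigen, ble and bGH poly(A) are small fragments and are probably backbone remnants or annotation artefacts rather than functional elements.

The MS2 coat protein binds a specific RNA stem-loop, so the fusion can be tethered to a reporter mRNA carrying MS2 binding sites, while the HA tag allows detection or immunoprecipitation. This fits the associated study, which reports that HELZ interacts with the CCR4-NOT complex and causes decay of bound mRNAs, although the record itself states the purpose only as mammalian expression of HsHelz.
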