Addgene plasmid #148805: pT7-MS2-HA-HsHelz_AG
Purpose: Mammalian Expression of HsHelz
Depositing lab: Elisa Izaurralde. Publication: HELZ directly interacts with CCR4-NOT and causes decay of bound mRNAs. Hanet A, Rasch F, Weber R, Ruscica V, Fauser M, Raisch T, Kuzuoglu-Ozturk D, Chang CT, Bhandari D, Igreja C, Wohlbold L. Life Sci Alliance. 2019 Sep 30;2(5). pii: 2/5/e201900405. doi: 10.26508/lsa.201900405. Print 2019 Oct. PubMed 31570513.
Backbone
  Vector backbone: Unknown
  Vector type: Mammalian Expression
Growth in bacteria
  Bacterial resistance: Kanamycin, 50 μg/mL
  Growth temperature: 37°C
  Growth strain: DH5alpha
  Copy number: High Copy
Gene/Insert
  Gene/Insert name: HsHelz
  Species: H. sapiens (human)
  Entrez Gene: HELZ (a.k.a. DHRC, DRHC, HUMORF5)
  Cloning method: Unknown
Terms and licenses: Academic/Nonprofit Terms; Industry Terms: Not Available to Industry
Depositor comments: sequence according to the sequence of NCBI:NM_014877.3 or Uniprot.:P42694 Plasmids from this collection were made available to the research community and donated after the lab closed. Please note that the sequence provided by the depositing laboratory may be theoretical/predicted or based on Sanger sequencing results. There may be discrepancies between sequencing results obtained by Addgene and the depositor sequence. If an Addgene verified sequence is not available, please contact before placing your order to request that our lab fully sequence the plasmid.
How to cite: pT7-MS2-HA-HsHelz_AG was a gift from Elisa Izaurralde (Addgene plasmid # 148805 ; http://n2t.net/addgene:148805 ; RRID:Addgene_148805)
